Addgene plasmid #198347: pACT2-AP-3 σ3A
Purpose: Expression of GAL4 transcriptional activation domain (AD)-AP-3 σ3A fusion protein in yeast (yeast two-hybrid assays)
Depositing lab: Juan Bonifacino. Depositing organization: National Institute of Child Health and Human Development (NICHD). Publication: The adaptor protein chaperone AAGAB stabilizes AP-4 complex subunits. Mattera R, De Pace R, Bonifacino JS. Mol Biol Cell. 2022 Oct 1;33(12):ar109. doi: 10.1091/mbc.E22-05-0177. Epub 2022 Aug 17. PubMed 35976721.
Backbone
  Vector backbone: pACT2
  Backbone size w/o insert (bp): 8117
  Total vector size (bp): 8695
  Vector type: Yeast Expression
  Selectable markers: LEU2
Growth in bacteria
  Bacterial resistance: Ampicillin, 100 μg/mL
  Growth temperature: 37°C
  Growth strain: DH5alpha
  Copy number: Unknown
Gene/Insert
  Gene/Insert name: AP-3 σ3A
  Species: H. sapiens (human)
  Insert size (bp): 587
  Promoter: ADH1
  Tag / fusion protein: GAL4 transcriptional activation domain (AD) fragment (N terminal on backbone); HA tag (N terminal on backbone)
  Cloning method: Restriction Enzyme; 5′ cloning site BamH1 (not destroyed); 3′ cloning site XhoI (not destroyed)
  Sequencing primers: 5′ GAL4 transcriptional activation domain forward; 3′ GAL4 transcriptional activation domain reverse
Terms and licenses: Academic/Nonprofit Terms; Industry Terms: Not Available to Industry
How to cite: pACT2-AP-3 σ3A was a gift from Juan Bonifacino (Addgene plasmid # 198347 ; http://n2t.net/addgene:198347 ; RRID:Addgene_198347)
