[The description below was written by a language model from this plasmid's Addgene catalogue record and pLannotate feature annotations shown in this document.]
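Description:
pACT2-AP-3 σ3A is a yeast expression plasmid built on the pACT2 two-hybrid "prey" backbone. It is designed to produce the human AP-3 adaptor complex small subunit σ3A (AP3S1) as a fusion to the GAL4 transcriptional activation domain in Saccharomyces cerevisiae. It is a shuttle vector. In E. coli it replicates from a ColE1/pMB1-type origin (pBR322-derived bom and a rop remnant are also annotated) and is selected with ampicillin through the bla gene. In yeast it is maintained episomally by the 2μ origin and selected by LEU2 complementation of leucine auxotrophy.

The expression cassette is driven by the constitutive yeast ADH1 promoter and closed by the ADH1 terminator. Downstream of the promoter, the annotated coding elements are an SV40 large T antigen nuclear localization signal, the GAL4 activation domain, an HA epitope and then the AP3S1 coding sequence, which was inserted between BamHI and XhoI sites that remain intact. The NLS directs the fusion to the nucleus, and the HA tag allows its expression to be checked by immunodetection. If σ3A binds a partner fused to a GAL4 DNA-binding domain on a companion bait plasmid, the activation domain is brought to GAL4-responsive reporter genes.

The feature table also shows six loxP sites in direct orientation downstream of the terminator; the record does not explain their repetition. The sequenced record (8,885 nt) is somewhat longer than the catalogued total size (8,695 bp). According to the record, the plasmid is used in yeast two-hybrid assays, and it was deposited in connection with a study of how the chaperone AAGAB stabilizes adaptor protein complex subunits.
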