Features (pLannotate 1.2.2; 23 found; start..end, strand, type, name):
     21..61      -  CDS            rop (fragment): Rop protein, which maintains plasmids at low copy number; rop
     61..457     +  promoter       ADH1 promoter: S. cerevisiae ADH1; promoter for alcohol dehydrogenase 1
    503..522     +  CDS            SV40 NLS (fragment): nuclear localization signal of SV40 (simian virus 40) large T antigen
    539..880     +  CDS            GAL4 activation domain: activation domain of the GAL4 transcriptional activator; Saccharomyces cerevisiae GAL4 (truncated)
    893..919     +  CDS            3xHA (fragment): three tandem HA epitope tags
    965..1543    +  CDS            AP3S1: AP3S1_HUMAN - Also known as CLAPS3. Experimental evidence at protein level: Swiss-Prot protein existence level 1. Part of the AP-3 complex, an adaptor-related complex which is not clathrin-associated. The complex is associated with the Golgi region as well as more peripheral structures. It facilitates the budding of vesicles from the Golgi membrane and may be directly involved in trafficking to lysosomes. In concert with the BLOC-1 complex, AP-3 is required to target cargos into vesicles assembled at cell bodies for delivery into neurites and nerve terminals. From Homo sapiens (Human).
   1795..1929    +  CDS            ADH1 (fragment): ADH1_YEAST - Also known as ADC1. Experimental evidence at protein level: Swiss-Prot protein existence level 1. This isozyme preferentially catalyzes the conversion of primary unbranched alcohols to their corresponding aldehydes. Also shows activity toward secondary alcohols. From Saccharomyces cerevisiae (strain ATCC 204508 / S288c) (Baker's yeast).
   1933..2120    +  terminator     ADH1 terminator: S. cerevisiae ADH1; transcription terminator for the S. cerevisiae alcohol dehydrogenase 1 (ADH1) gene
   2141..2174    +  protein_bind   loxP: Cre-mediated recombination occurs in the 8-bp core sequence (GCATACAT). Cre recombinase
   2252..2285    +  protein_bind   loxP: Cre-mediated recombination occurs in the 8-bp core sequence (GCATACAT). Cre recombinase
   2329..2362    +  protein_bind   loxP: Cre-mediated recombination occurs in the 8-bp core sequence (GCATACAT). Cre recombinase
   2440..2473    +  protein_bind   loxP: Cre-mediated recombination occurs in the 8-bp core sequence (GCATACAT). Cre recombinase
   2517..2550    +  protein_bind   loxP: Cre-mediated recombination occurs in the 8-bp core sequence (GCATACAT). Cre recombinase
   2628..2661    +  protein_bind   loxP: Cre-mediated recombination occurs in the 8-bp core sequence (GCATACAT). Cre recombinase
   2686..2808    +  CDS            NFS1 (fragment): NFS1_YEAST - Also known as SPL1 From Saccharomyces cerevisiae (strain ATCC 204508 / S288c) (Baker's yeast).
   3173..4264    -  CDS            LEU2: LEU3_YEAST - Experimental evidence at protein level: Swiss-Prot protein existence level 1. Catalyzes the oxidation of 3-carboxy-2-hydroxy-4- methylpentanoate (3-isopropylmalate) to 3-carboxy-4-methyl-2- oxopentanoate. The product decarboxylates to 4-methyl-2 oxopentanoate. From Saccharomyces cerevisiae (strain ATCC 204508 / S288c) (Baker's yeast).
   4265..4670    -  promoter       LEU2 promoter: S. cerevisiae LEU2
   4634..4993    +  CDS            RAF1 (fragment): RAF_YEAST - Experimental evidence at transcript level: Swiss-Prot protein existence level 2. Antagonizes transcriptional repression of recombinase FLP by REP1-REP2. May play a role in plasmid partitioning. From Saccharomyces cerevisiae (strain ATCC 204508 / S288c) (Baker's yeast).
   5147..6489    -  rep_origin     2μ ori: yeast 2μ plasmid origin of replication
   6754..6858    +  promoter       AmpR promoter: bla
   6859..7719    +  CDS            AmpR: β-lactamase; bla; confers resistance to ampicillin, carbenicillin, and related antibiotics
   7890..8478    +  rep_origin     ori: high-copy-number ColE1/pMB1/pBR322/pUC origin of replication
   8664..8804    -  misc_feature   bom: basis of mobility region from pBR322
>Addgene plasmid #198347 | pACT2-AP-3 σ3A | addgene full sequence | sequence record 387539 | Addgene NGS Result
GTCTCCGGGAGCTGCATGTGTCAGAGGTTTTCACCGTCATCACCGAAACGCGCGAGGCAGCAACTTCTTT
TCTTTTTTTTTCTTTTCTCTCTCCCCCGTTGTTGTCTCACCATATCCGCAATGACAAAAAAATGATGGAA
GACACTAAAGGAAAAAATTAACGACAAAGACAGCACCAACAGATGTCGTTGTTCCAGAGCTGATGAGGGG
TATCTCGAAGCACACGAAACTTTTTCCTTCCTTCATTCACGCACACTACTCTCTAATGAGCAACGGTATA
CGGCCTTCCTTCCAGTTACTTGAATTTGAAATAAAAAAAAGTTTGCTGTCTTGCTATCAAGTATAAATAG
ACCTGCAATTATTAATCTTTTGTTTCCTCGTCATTGTTCTCGTTCCCTTTCTTCCTTGTTTCTTTTTCTG
CACAATATTTCAAGCTATACCAAGCATACAATCAACTCCAAGCTTTGCAAAGATGGATAAAGCGGAATTA
ATTCCCGAGCCTCCAAAAAAGAAGAGAAAGGTCGAATTGGGTACCGCCGCCAATTTTAATCAAAGTGGGA
ATATTGCTGATAGCTCATTGTCCTTCACTTTCACTAACAGTAGCAACGGTCCGAACCTCATAACAACTCA
AACAAATTCTCAAGCGCTTTCACAACCAATTGCCTCCTCTAACGTTCATGATAACTTCATGAATAATGAA
ATCACGGCTAGTAAAATTGATGATGGTAATAATTCAAAACCACTGTCACCTGGTTGGACGGACCAAACTG
CGTATAACGCGTTTGGAATCACTACAGGGATGTTTAATACCACTACAATGGATGATGTATATAACTATCT
ATTCGATGATGAAGATACCCCACCAAACCCAAAAAAAGAGATCTCTATGGCTTACCCATACGATGTTCCA
GATTACGCTAGCTTGGGTGGTCATATGGCCATGGAGGCCCCGGGGATCCGAGCCATGATCAAGGCGATCC
TAATCTTCAACAACCACGGGAAGCCGCGGCTCTCCAAGTTCTACCAGCCCTACAGTGAAGATACACAACA
GCAAATCATCAGGGAGACTTTCCATTTGGTATCTAAGAGAGATGAAAATGTTTGTAATTTCCTAGAAGGA
GGATTATTAATTGGAGGATCTGACAACAAACTGATTTATAGACATTATGCAACGTTATATTTTGTCTTCT
GTGTGGATTCTTCAGAAAGTGAACTTGGCATTTTAGATCTAATTCAAGTATTTGTGGAAACATTAGACAA
ATGTTTTGAAAATGTCTGTGAGCTGGATTTGATTTTCCATGTAGACAAGGTTCACAATATTCTTGCAGAA
ATGGTGATGGGGGGAATGGTATTGGAGACAAATATGAATGAGATTGTTACACAAATTGATGCACAAAATA
AGCTGGAAAAATCTGAGGCTGGCTTAGCAGGAGCTCCAGCCCGTGCTGTATCAGCTGTAAAGAATATGAA
TCTTCCTGAGATCCCAAGAAATATTAACATTGGTGACATCAGTATAAAAGTGCCAAACCTGCCCTCTTTT
AAATAACTCGAGAGATCTATGAATCGTAGATACTGAAAAACCCCGCAAGTTCACTTCAACTGTGCATCGT
GCACCATCTCAATTTCTTTCATTTATACATCGTTTTGCCTTCTTTTATGTAACTATACTCCTCTAAGTTT
CAATCTTGGCCATGTAACCTCTGATCTATAGAATTTTTTAAATGACTAGAATTAATGCCCATCTTTTTTT
TGGACCTAAATTCTTCATGAAAATATATTACGAGGGCTTATTCAGAAGCTTTGGACTTCTTCGCCAGAGG
TTTGGTCAAGTCTCCAATCAAGGTTGTCGGCTTGTCTACCTTGCCAGAAATTTACGAAAAGATGGAAAAG
GGTCAAATCGTTGGTAGATACGTTGTTGACACTTCTAAATAAGCGAATTTCTTATGATTTATGATTTTTA
TTATTAAATAAGTTATAAAAAAAATAAGTGTATACAAATTTTAAAGTGACTCTTAGGTTTTAAAACGAAA
ATTCTTATTCTTGAGTAACTCTTTCCTGTAGGTCAGGTTGCTTTCTCAGGTATAGCATGAGGTCGCTCTT
ATTGACCACACCTCTACCGGCATGCCGGTCGAGGGACCTAATAACTTCGTATAGCATACATTATACGAAG
TTATATTAAGGGTTCCGGATCGCGGCCGCTCGACCTGCAGCCAAGCTAGCTTGGCTGGACGTAAACTCCT
CTTCAGACCTAATAACTTCGTATAGCATACATTATACGAAGTTATATTAAGGGTTATTGAATATGATCGG
AATTGGTCGAGGGACCTAATAACTTCGTATAGCATACATTATACGAAGTTATATTAAGGGTTCCGGATCG
CGGCCGCTCGACCTGCAGCCAAGCTAGCTTGGCTGGACGTAAACTCCTCTTCAGACCTAATAACTTCGTA
TAGCATACATTATACGAAGTTATATTAAGGGTTATTGAATATGATCGGAATTGGTCGAGGGACCTAATAA
CTTCGTATAGCATACATTATACGAAGTTATATTAAGGGTTCCGGATCGCGGCCGCTCGACCTGCAGCCAA
GCTAGCTTGGCTGGACGTAAACTCCTCTTCAGACCTAATAACTTCGTATAGCATACATTATACGAAGTTA
TATTAAGGGTTATTGAATATGATCGGAATTGGTCGACTACGTCGTTAAGGCCGTTTCTGACAGAGTAAAA
TTCTTGAGGGAACTTTCACCATTATGGGAAATGGTTCAAGAAGGTATTGACTTAAACTCCATCAAATGGT
CAGGTCATTGAGTGTTTTTTATTTGTTGTATTTTTTTTTTTTTAGAGAAAATCCTCCAATATATAAATTA
GGAATCATAGTTTCATGATTTTCTGTTACACCTAACTTTTTGTGTGGTGCCCTCCTCCTTGTCAATATTA
ATGTTAAAGTGCAATTCTTTTTCCTTATCACGTTGAGCCATTAGTATCAATTTGCTTACCTGTATTCCTT
TACATCCTCCTTTTTCTCCTTCTTGATAAATGTATGTAGATTGCGTATATAGTTTCGTCTACCCTATGAA
CATATTCCATTTTGTAATTTCGTGTCGTTTCTATTATGAATTTCATTTATAAAGTTTATGTACAAATATC
ATAAAAAAAGAGAATCTTTTTAAGCAAGGATTTTCTTAACTTCTTCGGCGACAGCATCACCGACTTCGGT
GGTACTGTTGGAACCACCTAAATCACCAGTTCTGATACCTGCATCCAAAACCTTTTTAACTGCATCTTCA
ATGGCCTTACCTTCTTCAGGCAAGTTCAATGACAATTTCAACATCATTGCAGCAGACAAGATAGTGGCGA
TAGGGTTGACCTTATTCTTTGGCAAATCTGGAGCAGAACCGTGGCATGGTTCGTACAAACCAAATGCGGT
GTTCTTGTCTGGCAAAGAGGCCAAGGACGCAGATGGCAACAAACCCAAGGAACCTGGGATAACGGAGGCT
TCATCGGAGATGATATCACCAAACATGTTGCTGGTGATTATAATACCATTTAGGTGGGTTGGGTTCTTAA
CTAGGATCATGGCGGCAGAATCAATCAATTGATGTTGAACCTTCAATGTAGGAAATTCGTTCTTGATGGT
TTCCTCCACAGTTTTTCTCCATAATCTTGAAGAGGCCAAAACATTAGCTTTATCCAAGGACCAAATAGGC
AATGGTGGCTCATGTTGTAGGGCCATGAAAGCGGCCATTCTTGTGATTCTTTGCACTTCTGGAACGGTGT
ATTGTTCACTATCCCAAGCGACACCATCACCATCGTCTTCCTTTCTCTTACCAAAGTAAATACCTCCCAC
TAATTCTCTGACAACAACGAAGTCAGTACCTTTAGCAAATTGTGGCTTGATTGGAGATAAGTCTAAAAGA
GAGTCGGATGCAAAGTTACATGGTCTTAAGTTGGCGTACAATTGAAGTTCTTTACGGATTTTTAGTAAAC
CTTGTTCAGGTCTAACACTACCTGTACCCCATTTAGGACCACCCACAGCACCTAACAAAACGGCATCAGC
CTTCTTGGAGGCTTCCAGCGCCTCATCTGGAAGTGGAACACCTGTAGCATCGATAGCAGCACCACCAATT
AAATGATTTTCGAAATCGAACTTGACATTGGAACGAACATCAGAAATAGCTTTAAGAACCTTAATGGCTT
CGGCTGTGATTTCTTGACCAACGTGGTCACCTGGCAAAACGACGATCTTCTTAGGGGCAGACATTAGAAT
GGTATATCCTTGAAATATATATATATATTGCTGAAATGTAAAAGGTAAGAAAAGTTAGAAAGTAAGACGA
TTGCTAACCACCTATTGGAAAAAACAATAGGTCCTTAAATAATATTGTCAACTTCAAGTATTGTGATGCA
AGCATTTAGTCATGAACGCTTCTCTATTCTATATGAAAAGCCGGTTCCGGCGCTCTCACCTTTCCTTTTT
CTCCCAATTTTTCAGTTGAAAAAGGTATATGCGTCAGGCGACCTCTGAAATTAACAAAAAATTTCCAGTC
ATCGAATTTGATTCTGTGCGATAGCGCCCCTGTGTGTTCTCGTTATGTTGAGGAAAAAAATAATGGTTGC
TAAGAGATTCGAACTCTTGCATCTTACGATACCTGAGTATTCCCACAGTTCCTTACCACTCTTTTGTTAC
TCTATTGATCCAGCTCAGCAAAGGCAGTGTGATCTAAGATTCTATCTTCGCGATGTAGTAAAACTAGCTA
GACCGAGAAAGAGACTAGAAATGCAAAAGGCACTTCTACAATGGCTGCCATCATTATTATCCGATGTGAC
GCTGCAGCTTCTCAATGATATTCGAATACGCTTTGAGGAGATACAGCCTAATATCCGACAAACTGTTTTA
CAGATTTACGATCGTACTTGTTACCCATCATTGAATTTTGAACATCCGAACCTGGGAGTTTTCCCTGAAA
CAGATAGTATATTTGAACCTGTATAATAATATATAGTCTAGCGCTTTACGGAAGACAATGTATGTATTTC
GGTTCCTGGAGAAACTATTGCATCTATTGCATAGGTAATCTTGCACGTCGCATCCCCGGTTCATTTTCTG
CGTTTCCATCTTGCACTTCAATAGCATATCTTTGTTAACGAAGCATCTGTGCTTCATTTTGTAGAACAAA
AATGCAACGCGAGAGCGCTAATTTTTCAAACAAAGAATCTGAGCTGCATTTTTACAGAACAGAAATGCAA
CGCGAAAGCGCTATTTTACCAACGAAGAATCTGTGCTTCATTTTTGTAAAACAAAAATGCAACGCGAGAG
CGCTAATTTTTCAAACAAAGAATCTGAGCTGCATTTTTACAGAACAGAAATGCAACGCGAGAGCGCTATT
TTACCAACAAAGAATCTATACTTCTTTTTTGTTCTACAAAAATGCATCCCGAGAGCGCTATTTTTCTAAC
AAAGCATCTTAGATTACTTTTTTTCTCCTTTGTGCGCTCTATAATGCAGTCTCTTGATAACTTTTTGCAC
TGTAGGTCCGTTAAGGTTAGAAGAAGGCTACTTTGGTGTCTATTTTCTCTTCCATAAAAAAAGCCTGACT
CCACTTCCCGCGTTTACTGATTACTAGCGAAGCTGCGGGTGCATTTTTTCAAGATAAAGGCATCCCCGAT
TATATTCTATACCGATGTGGATTGCGCATACTTTGTGAACAGAAAGTGATAGCGTTGATGATTCTTCATT
GGTCAGAAAATTATGAACGGTTTCTTCTATTTTGTCTCTATATACTACGTATAGGAAATGTTTACATTTT
CGTATTGTTTTCGATTCACTCTATGAATAGTTCTTACTACAATTTTTTTGTCTAAAGAGTAATACTAGAG
ATAAACATAAAAAATGTAGAGGTCGAGTTTAGATGCAAGTTCAAGGAGCGAAAGGTGGATGGGTAGGTTA
TATAGGGATATAGCACAGAGATATATAGCAAAGAGATACTTTTGAGCAATGTTTGTGGAAGCGGTATTCG
CAATATTTTAGTAGCTCGTTACAGTCCGGTGCGTTTTTGGTTTTTTGAAAGTGCGTCTTCAGAGCGCTTT
TGGTTTTCAAAAGCGCTCTGAAGTTCCTATACTTTCTAGAGAATAGGAACTTCGGAATAGGAACTTCAAA
GCGTTTCCGAAAACGAGCGCTTCCGAAAATGCAACGCGAGCTGCGCACATACAGCTCACTGTTCACGTCG
CACCTATATCTGCGTGTTGCCTGTATATATATATACATGAGAAGAACGGCATAGTGCGTGTTTATGCTTA
AATGCGTACTTATATGCGTCTATTTATGTAGGATGAAAGGTAGTCTAGTACCTCCTGTGATATTATCCCA
TTCCATGCGGGGTATCGTATGCTTCCTTCAGCACTACCCTTTAGCTGTTCTATATGCTGCCACTCCTCAA
TTGGATTAGTCTCATCCTTCAATGCTATCATTTCCTTTGATATTGGATCATATGCATAGTACCGAGAAAC
TAGTGCGAAGTAGTGATCAGGTATTGCTGTTATCTGATGAGTATACGTTGTCCTGGCCACGGCAGAAGCA
CGCTTATCGCTCCAATTTCCCACAACATTAGTCAACTCCGTTAGGCCCTTCATTGAAAGAAATGAGGTCA
TCAAATGTCTTCCAATGTGAGATTTTGGGCCATTTTTTATAGCAAAGATTGAATAAGGCGCATTTTTCTT
CAAAGCTCAGGTGGCACTTTTCGGGGAAATGTGCGCGGAACCCCTATTTGTTTATTTTTCTAAATACATT
CAAATATGTATCCGCTCATGAGACAATAACCCTGATAAATGCTTCAATAATATTGAAAAAGGAAGAGTAT
GAGTATTCAACATTTCCGTGTCGCCCTTATTCCCTTTTTTGCGGCATTTTGCCTTCCTGTTTTTGCTCAC
CCAGAAACGCTGGTGAAAGTAAAAGATGCTGAAGATCAGTTGGGTGCACGAGTGGGTTACATCGAACTGG
ATCTCAACAGCGGTAAGATCCTTGAGAGTTTTCGCCCCGAAGAACGTTTTCCAATGATGAGCACTTTTAA
AGTTCTGCTATGTGGCGCGGTATTATCCCGTGTTGACGCCGGGCAAGAGCAACTCGGTCGCCGCATACAC
TATTCTCAGAATGACTTGGTTGAGTACTCACCAGTCACAGAAAAGCATCTTACGGATGGCATGACAGTAA
GAGAATTATGCAGTGCTGCCATAACCATGAGTGATAACACTGCGGCCAACTTACTTCTGACAACGATCGG
AGGACCGAAGGAGCTAACCGCTTTTTTGCACAACATGGGGGATCATGTAACTCGCCTTGATCGTTGGGAA
CCGGAGCTGAATGAAGCCATACCAAACGACGAGCGTGACACCACGATGCCTGCAGCAATGGCAACAACGT
TGCGCAAACTATTAACTGGCGAACTACTTACTCTAGCTTCCCGGCAACAATTAATAGACTGGATGGAGGC
GGATAAAGTTGCAGGACCACTTCTGCGCTCGGCCCTTCCGGCTGGCTGGTTTATTGCTGATAAATCTGGA
GCCGGTGAGCGTGGGTCTCGCGGTATCATTGCAGCACTGGGGCCAGATGGTAAGCCCTCCCGTATCGTAG
TTATCTACACGACGGGGAGTCAGGCAACTATGGATGAACGAAATAGACAGATCGCTGAGATAGGTGCCTC
ACTGATTAAGCATTGGTAACTGTCAGACCAAGTTTACTCATATATACTTTAGATTGATTTAAAACTTCAT
TTTTAATTTAAAAGGATCTAGGTGAAGATCCTTTTTGATAATCTCATGACCAAAATCCCTTAACGTGAGT
TTTCGTTCCACTGAGCGTCAGACCCCGTAGAAAAGATCAAAGGATCTTCTTGAGATCCTTTTTTTCTGCG
CGTAATCTGCTGCTTGCAAACAAAAAAACCACCGCTACCAGCGGTGGTTTGTTTGCCGGATCAAGAGCTA
CCAACTCTTTTTCCGAAGGTAACTGGCTTCAGCAGAGCGCAGATACCAAATACTGTCCTTCTAGTGTAGC
CGTAGTTAGGCCACCACTTCAAGAACTCTGTAGCACCGCCTACATACCTCGCTCTGCTAATCCTGTTACC
AGTGGCTGCTGCCAGTGGCGATAAGTCGTGTCTTACCGGGTTGGACTCAAGACGATAGTTACCGGATAAG
GCGCAGCGGTCGGGCTGAACGGGGGGTTCGTGCACACAGCCCAGCTTGGAGCGAACGACCTACACCGAAC
TGAGATACCTACAGCGTGAGCTATGAGAAAGCGCCACGCTTCCCGAAGGGAGAAAGGCGGACAGGTATCC
GGTAAGCGGCAGGGTCGGAACAGGAGAGCGCACGAGGGAGCTTCCAGGGGGAAACGCCTGGTATCTTTAT
AGTCCTGTCGGGTTTCGCCACCTCTGACTTGAGCGTCGATTTTTGTGATGCTCGTCAGGGGGGCGGAGCC
TATGGAAAAACGCCAGCAACGCGGCCTTTTTACGGTTCCTGGCCTTTTGCTGGCCTTTTGCTCACATGTT
CTTTCCTGCGTTATCCCCTGATTCTGTGGATAACCGTATTACCGCCTTTGAGTGAGCTGATACCGCTCGC
CGCAGCCGAACGACCGAGCGCAGCGAGTCAGTGAGCGAGGAAGCGGAAGAGCGCCTGATGCGGTATTTTC
TCCTTACGCATCTGTGCGGTATTTCACACCGCATATGGTGCACTCTCAGTACAATCTGCTCTGATGCCGC
ATAGTTAAGCCAGTATACACTCCGCTATCGCTACGTGACTGGGTCATGGCTGCGCCCCGACACCCGCCAA
CACCCGCTGACGCGCCCTGACGGGCTTGTCTGCTCCCGGCATCCGCTTACAGACAAGCTGTGACC
