>Addgene plasmid #198347 | pACT2-AP-3 σ3A | depositor partial sequence | sequence record 384304 | Full insert sequence and in frame cloning confirmed by sequencing
AAAAAAGAGATCTCTATGGCTTACCCATACGATGTTCCAGATTACGCTAGCTTGGGTGGTCATATGGCCA
TGGAGGCCCCGGGGATCCGAGCCATGATCAAGGCGATCCTAATCTTCAACAACCACGGGAAGCCGCGGCT
CTCCAAGTTCTACCAGCCCTACAGTGAAGATACACAACAGCAAATCATCAGGGAGACTTTCCATTTGGTA
TCTAAGAGAGATGAAAATGTTTGTAATTTCCTAGAAGGAGGATTATTAATTGGAGGATCTGACAACAAAC
TGATTTATAGACATTATGCAACGTTATATTTTGTCTTCTGTGTGGATTCTTCAGAAAGTGAACTTGGCAT
TTTAGATCTAATTCAAGTATTTGTGGAAACATTAGACAAATGTTTTGAAAATGTCTGTGAGCTGGATTTG
ATTTTCCATGTAGACAAGGTTCACAATATTCTTGCAGAAATGGTGATGGGGGGAATGGTATTGGAGACAA
ATATGAATGAGATTGTTACACAAATTGATGCACAAAATAAGCTGGAAAAATCTGAGGCTGGCTTAGCAGG
AGCTCCAGCCCGTGCTGTATCAGCTGTAAAGAATATGAATCTTCCTGAGATCCCAAGAAATATTAACATT
GGTGACATCAGTATAAAAGTGCCAAACCTGCCCTCTTTTAAATAACTCGAGAGATCTATGAATCGTAGAT
ACTGAAAAAC
